Addgene plasmid #55760: Cer(1-158)-RGS7
Purpose: An amino-terminal mCerulean fragment was fused to RGS7. When co-expressed with a carboxyl terminal fragment of CFP fused to Gbeta-5, a fluorescent signal is produced.
Depositing lab: Catherine Berlot. Publication: Live cell analysis of G protein beta5 complex formation, function, and targeting. Yost EA, Mervine SM, Sabo JL, Hynes TR, Berlot CH. Mol Pharmacol. 2007 Oct;72(4):812-25. Epub 2007 Jun 27. 10.1124/mol.107.038075 PubMed 17596375.
Backbone
  Vector backbone: pcDNAI/Amp
  Backbone manufacturer: Invitrogen
  Backbone size w/o insert (bp): 4800
  Total vector size (bp): 1894
  Modifications to backbone: A BglII site was introduced into the polylinker of pcDNA1/Amp 3' to the BamHI site.
  Vector type: Mammalian Expression
Growth in bacteria
  Bacterial resistance: Ampicillin, 100 μg/mL
  Growth temperature: 37°C
  Growth strain: DH10B
  Copy number: High Copy
Gene/Insert
  Gene/Insert name: mCer(1-158)-RGS7 (alt name: RGS7)
  Species: H. sapiens (human); Aequorea victoria
  Insert size (bp): 1894
  Mutation: RGS7 was amplified via PCR, which added an N-terminal linker sequence (RSIAT), a 5' BamHI site, and a 3' BglII site. Cloning into the BglII site of Cer(1-158) destroyed the BamHI site.
  Entrez Gene: RGS7
  Promoter: CMV
  Tag / fusion protein: Cer(1-158) was fused to the amino terminus of RGS7. (N terminal on insert)
  Cloning method: Restriction Enzyme; 5′ cloning site BamHI (not destroyed); 3′ cloning site BglII (not destroyed)
  Sequencing primers: 5′ T7; 3′ SP6
Resource information
  A portion of this plasmid was derived from a plasmid made by: RGS7-S2 cDNA was purchased from Guthrie cDNA Resource Center, Sayre PA (now Missouri S&T cDNA Resource Center, Rolla, MO). Monomeric Cerulean was obtained from David Piston, Vanderbilt University, Nashville, TN.
Terms and licenses: Academic/Nonprofit Terms; Industry Terms: Not Available to Industry
Depositor comments: Reference for monomeric Cerulean: Rizzo MA, Springer GH, Granada B, Piston DW. An improved cyan fluorescent protein variant useful for FRET. Nat Biotechnol. 2004;22(4):445-9. PubMed PMID: 14990965.
How to cite: Cer(1-158)-RGS7 was a gift from Catherine Berlot (Addgene plasmid # 55760 ; http://n2t.net/addgene:55760 ; RRID:Addgene_55760)
