[The description below was written by a language model from this plasmid's Addgene catalogue record and pLannotate feature annotations shown in this document.]
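Description:
Cer(1-158)-RGS7 is a mammalian expression plasmid built on the pcDNAI/Amp backbone, modified by adding a BglII site to the polylinker just 3' of the BamHI site. It is maintained at high copy in E. coli through a ColE1/pUC-type origin and selected with ampicillin via the β-lactamase gene. An f1 origin is also present. The catalogue lists the total vector size as equal to the insert size (about 1.9 kb), which looks like an entry error: the deposited full sequence is about 6.7 kb, consistent with the 4.8 kb backbone plus insert.

The payload is a fusion in which an amino-terminal fragment of monomeric Cerulean (residues 1-158, derived from Aequorea victoria GFP) is joined through a short linker to the amino terminus of human RGS7, a regulator of G protein signaling that accelerates Gα GTPase activity. Transcription is driven by the CMV immediate early enhancer/promoter. It is processed using the SV40 small t intron and SV40 polyadenylation signal downstream. T7 and SP6 promoters flank the insert and serve as sequencing primer sites. The automated annotation labels the fluorescent protein fragment as a Venus N-terminal fragment and matches RGS7 to the rat ortholog. These calls reflect sequence similarity rather than a conflict with the catalogue. An SV40 origin and polyomavirus-derived fragments in the backbone can support episomal replication in cells expressing the corresponding T antigens.

The construct is one half of a bimolecular fluorescence complementation pair. When co-expressed with a carboxyl-terminal CFP fragment fused to Gβ5, association of RGS7 with Gβ5 reconstitutes a fluorescent protein, allowing complex formation and localization to be visualized in living cells.
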