Features (pLannotate 1.2.2; 21 found; start..end, strand, type, name):
      2..570     +  rep_origin     ori: high-copy-number ColE1/pMB1/pBR322/pUC origin of replication
    603..1061    -  rep_origin     f1 ori (sequence partly withheld): f1 bacteriophage origin of replication; arrow indicates direction of (+) strand synthesis
   1049..1170    -  CDS            M13 gene IV (fragment) (sequence partly withheld): pIV; IV; phage assembly
   1272..1376    +  promoter       AmpR promoter: bla
   1377..2237    +  CDS            AmpR: β-lactamase; bla; confers resistance to ampicillin, carbenicillin, and related antibiotics
   2310..2689    +  enhancer       CMV enhancer: human cytomegalovirus immediate early enhancer
   2690..2893    +  promoter       CMV promoter: human cytomegalovirus (CMV) immediate early promoter
   2889..2922    +  LTR            5' LTR (truncated) (fragment): truncated 5' long terminal repeat (LTR) from HIV-1
   2938..2956    +  promoter       T7 promoter: promoter for bacteriophage T7 RNA polymerase
   2994..3468    +  CDS            VN173 (fragment): N-terminal fragment of mVenus for use in bimolecular fluorescence complementation (BiFC) (Kodama and Hu, 2010)
   3483..4913    +  CDS            Rgs7: RGS7_RAT - Experimental evidence at protein level: Swiss-Prot protein existence level 1. Regulates G protein-coupled receptor signaling cascades. Inhibits signal transduction by increasing the GTPase activity of G protein alpha subunits, thereby driving them into their inactive GDP- bound form. The RGS7/GNB5 dimer enhances GNAO1 GTPase activity. May play a role in synaptic vesicle exocytosis. Modulates the activity of potassium channels that are activated by GNAO1 in response to muscarinic acetylcholine receptor M2/CHRM2 signaling (PubMed:10092682). From Rattus norvegicus (Rat).
   4966..4984    -  promoter       SP6 promoter: promoter for bacteriophage SP6 RNA polymerase
   4992..5066    +  CDS            small t antigen (fragment): SV40 (simian virus 40) small t antigen
   5068..5133    +  intron         small t intron: SV40 (simian virus 40) small t antigen intron
   5263..5283    +  CDS            SV40 NLS: nuclear localization signal of SV40 (simian virus 40) large T antigen
   5290..5424    +  CDS            LT_POVHA (fragment): Protein inferred from homology: Swiss-Prot protein existence level 3. Isoform large T antigen is a key early protein essential for both driving viral replication and inducing cellular transformation. Plays a role in viral genome replication by driving entry of quiescent cells into the cell cycle and by autoregulating the synthesis of viral early mRNA. Displays highly oncogenic activities by corrupting the host cellular checkpoint mechanisms that guard cell division and the transcription, replication, and repair of DNA. Participates in the modulation of cellular gene expression preceeding viral
   5449..5532    +  CDS            large T antigen (fragment): large T antigen from SV40 (simian virus 40)
   5555..5689    +  polyA_signal   SV40 poly(A) signal: SV40 polyadenylation signal
   5690..6058    -  CDS            VP2_POVMA (fragment): Experimental evidence at protein level: Swiss-Prot protein existence level 1. [Isoform VP3]: structural protein that resides within the core of the capsid surrounded by 72 VP1 pentamers. Following virus endocytosis and trafficking to the endoplasmic reticulum, VP2 and VP3 form oligomers and integrate into the endoplasmic reticulum membrane. Heterooligomer VP2-VP3 may create a viroporin for transporting the viral genome across the endoplasmic reticulum membrane to the cytoplasm. Nuclear entry of the viral DNA involves the selective exposure and importin recognition of VP2 or Vp3 nuclear localiz
   6426..6524    -  CDS            VP1_POVMP (fragment): Experimental evidence at protein level: Swiss-Prot protein existence level 1. Forms an icosahedral capsid with a T=7 symmetry and a 40 nm diameter. The capsid is composed of 72 pentamers linked to each other by disulfide bonds and associated with VP2 or VP3 proteins. Interacts with terminal alpha(2,3)-linked sialic acids on the cell surface to provide virion attachment to target cell. This attachment induces virion internalization predominantly through caveolin-mediated endocytosis. Once attached, the virion is internalized by caveolin- mediated endocytosis and traffics to the endoplasmic reti
   6535..6670    +  rep_origin     SV40 ori: SV40 origin of replication
>Addgene plasmid #55760 | Cer(1-158)-RGS7 | depositor full sequence | sequence record 115314 | Cer(1-158)-RGS7 sequence 6694 bps
GGCGTAATCTGCTGCTTGCAAACAAAAAAACCACCGCTACCAGCGGTGGTTTGTTTGCCGGATCAAGAGC
TACCAACTCTTTTTCCGAAGGTAACTGGCTTCAGCAGAGCGCAGATACCAAATACTGTCCTTCTAGTGTA
GCCGTAGTTAGGCCACCACTTCAAGAACTCTGTAGCACCGCCTACATACCTCGCTCTGCTAATCCTGTTA
CCAGTGGCTGCTGCCAGTGGCGATAAGTCGTGTCTTACCGGGTTGGACTCAAGACGATAGTTACCGGATA
AGGCGCAGCGGTCGGGCTGAACGGGGGGTTCGTGCACACAGCCCAGCTTGGAGCGAACGACCTACACCGA
ACTGAGATACCTACAGCGTGAGCATTGAGAAAGCGCCACGCTTCCCGAAGGGAGAAAGGCGGACAGGTAT
CCGGTAAGCGGCAGGGTCGGAACAGGAGAGCGCACGAGGGAGCTTCCAGGGGGAAACGCCTGGTATCTTT
ATAGTCCTGTCGGGTTTCGCCACCTCTGACTTGAGCGTCGATTTTTGTGATGCTCGTCAGGGGGGCGGAG
CCTATGGAAAAACGCCAGCAACGCAAGCTAGCTTCTAGCTAGAAATTGTAAACGTTAATATTTTGTTAAA
ATTCGCGTTAAATTTTTGTTAAATCAGCTCATTTTTTAACCAATAGGCCGAAATCGGCAAAATCCCTTAT
AAATCAAAAGAATAGCCCGAGATAGGGT
[37 nt withheld, positions 729-765]
AAAGAACGTGGACTCCAACGTCAAAGGGCGAAAAACCGTCTATCAGGGCGATGGCC
[115 nt withheld, positions 822-936]
G
[144 nt withheld, positions 938-1081]
ACCGTATAACGTGCTTTCCTCGTTG
[64 nt withheld, positions 1107-1170]
CTGGATTACCAAAGGGCCTCGTGATACGCCTATTTTTATAGGTTAATGTCATGATAATAATGGTTTCTTA
GACGTCAGGTGGCACTTTTCGGGGAAATGTGCGCGGAACCCCTATTTGTTTATTTTTCTAAATACATTCA
AATATGTATCCGCTCATGAGACAATAACCCTGATAAATGCTTCAATAATATTGAAAAAGGAAGAGTATGA
GTATTCAACATTTCCGTGTCGCCCTTATTCCCTTTTTTGCGGCATTTTGCCTTCCTGTTTTTGCTCACCC
AGAAACGCTGGTGAAAGTAAAAGATGCTGAAGATCAGTTGGGTGCACGAGTGGGTTACATCGAACTGGAT
CTCAACAGCGGTAAGATCCTTGAGAGTTTTCGCCCCGAAGAACGTTTTCCAATGATGAGCACTTTTAAAG
TTCTGCTATGTGGCGCGGTATTATCCCGTGTTGACGCCGGGCAAGAGCAACTCGGTCGCCGCATACACTA
TTCTCAGAATGACTTGGTTGAGTACTCACCAGTCACAGAAAAGCATCTTACGGATGGCATGACAGTAAGA
GAATTATGCAGTGCTGCCATAACCATGAGTGATAACACTGCGGCCAACTTACTTCTGACAACGATCGGAG
GACCGAAGGAGCTAACCGCTTTTTTGCACAACATGGGGGATCATGTAACTCGCCTTGATCGTTGGGAACC
GGAGCTGAATGAAGCCATACCAAACGACGAGCGTGACACCACGATGCCTGCAGCAATGGCAACAACGTTG
CGCAAACTATTAACTGGCGAACTACTTACTCTAGCTTCCCGGCAACAATTAATAGACTGGATGGAGGCGG
ATAAAGTTGCAGGACCACTTCTGCGCTCGGCCCTTCCGGCTGGCTGGTTTATTGCTGATAAATCTGGAGC
CGGTGAGCGTGGGTCTCGCGGTATCATTGCAGCACTGGGGCCAGATGGTAAGCCCTCCCGTATCGTAGTT
ATCTACACGACGGGGAGTCAGGCAACTATGGATGAACGAAATAGACAGATCGCTGAGATAGGTGCCTCAC
TGATTAAGCATTGGTAACTGTCAGACCAAGTTTACTCATATATACTTTAGATTGATTTAAAACTTCATTT
TTAATTTCTCTAGCGCGTTGACATTGATTATTGACTAGTTATTAATAGTAATCAATTACGGGGTCATTAG
TTCATAGCCCATATATGGAGTTCCGCGTTACATAACTTACGGTAAATGGCCCGCCTGGCTGACCGCCCAA
CGACCCCCGCCCATTGACGTCAATAATGACGTATGTTCCCATAGTAACGCCAATAGGGACTTTCCATTGA
CGTCAATGGGTGGACTATTTACGGTAAACTGCCCACTTGGCAGTACATCAAGTGTATCATATGCCAAGTA
CGCCCCCTATTGACGTCAATGACGGTAAATGGCCCGCCTGGCATTATGCCCAGTACATGACCTTATGGGA
CTTTCCTACTTGGCAGTACATCTACGTATTAGTCATCGCTATTACCATGGTGATGCGGTTTTGGCAGTAC
ATCAATGGGCGTGGATAGCGGTTTGACTCACGGGGATTTCCAAGTCTCCACCCCATTGACGTCAATGGGA
GTTTGTTTTGGCACCAAAATCAACGGGACTTTCCAAAATGTCGTAACAACTCCGCCCCATTGACGCAAAT
GGGCGGTAGGCGTGTACGGTGGGAGGTCTATATAAGCAGAGCTCTCTGGCTAACTAGAGAACCCACTGCT
TACTGGCTTATCGAAATTAATACGACTCACTATAGGGAGACCCAAGCTTGGTACCGAGCTCGGATCCGCC
ACCATGGTGAGCAAGGGCGAGGAGCTGTTCACCGGGGTGGTGCCCATCCTGGTCGAGCTGGACGGCGACG
TAAACGGCCACAAGTTCAGCGTGTCCGGCGAGGGCGAGGGCGATGCCACCTACGGCAAGCTGACCCTGAA
GTTCATCTGCACCACCGGCAAGCTGCCCGTGCCCTGGCCCACCCTCGTGACCACCCTGACCTGGGGCGTG
CAGTGCTTCGCCCGCTACCCCGACCACATGAAGCAGCACGACTTCTTCAAGTCCGCCATGCCCGAAGGCT
ACGTCCAGGAGCGCACCATCTTCTTCAAGGACGACGGCAACTACAAGACCCGCGCCGAGGTGAAGTTCGA
GGGCGACACCCTGGTGAACCGCATCGAGCTGAAGGGCATCGACTTCAAGGAGGACGGCAACATCCTGGGG
CACAAGCTGGAGTACAACGCCATCAGCGACAACGTCTATATCACCGCCGACAAGCAGAGATCCATCGCAA
CCATGGCCCAGGGGAATAATTATGGGCAGACCAGCAACGGGGTGGCCGATGAATCACCCAACATGCTGGT
GTACAGAAAGATGGAAGACGTCATAGCACGGATGCAAGATGAAAAAAATGGAATTCCTATTCGTACGGTC
AAAAGCTTTCTTTCCAAGATACCTAGCGTCTTCTCTGGTTCAGACATTGTTCAATGGTTGATAAAGAACT
TAACTATAGAAGATCCAGTGGAGGCGCTCCATTTGGGAACATTAATGGCTGCCCACGGCTACTTCTTTCC
AATCTCAGATCATGTCCTCACACTCAAGGATGATGGCACCTTTTACCGGTTTCAAACCCCCTATTTTTGG
CCATCAAATTGTTGGGAGCCGGAAAACACAGATTATGCCGTTTACCTCTGCAAGAGAACAATGCAAAACA
AGGCACGACTGGAGCTCGCAGACTATGAGGCTGAGAGCCTGGCCAGGCTGCAGAGAGCATTTGCCCGGAA
GTGGGAGTTCATTTTCATGCAAGCAGAAGCACAAGCAAAAGTGGACAAGAAGAGAGACAAGATTGAAAGG
AAGATCCTTGACAGCCAAGAGAGAGCGTTCTGGGACGTGCACAGGCCCGTGCCTGGATGTGTAAATACAA
CTGAAGTGGACATTAAGAAGTCATCCAGAATGAGAAACCCCCACAAAACACGGAAGTCTGTCTATGGTTT
ACAAAATGATATTAGAAGTCACAGTCCTACCCACACACCCACACCAGAAACTAAACCTCCAACAGAAGAT
GAGTTACAACAACAGATAAAATATTGGCAAATACAGTTAGATAGACATCGGTTAAAAATGTCAAAAGTCG
CTGACAGTCTACTAAGTTACACGGAACAGTATTTAGAATACGACCCGTTTCTTTTGCCACCTGACCCTTC
TAACCCATGGCTGTCCGATGACACCACTTTCTGGGAACTTGAGGCAAGCAAAGAACCGAGCCAGCAGAGG
GTAAAACGATGGGGTTTTGGCATGGACGAGGCATTGAAAGACCCAGTTGGGAGAGAACAGTTCCTTAAAT
TTCTAGAGTCAGAATTCAGCTCGGAAAATTTAAGATTCTGGCTGGCAGTGGAGGACCTGAAAAAGAGGCC
TATTAAAGAAGTACCCTCAAGAGTTCAGGAAATATGGCAAGAGTTTCTGGCTCCCGGAGCCCCCAGTGCT
ATTAACTTGGATTCCAAGAGTTATGACAAAACCACACAGAACGTGAAGGAACCTGGACGATACACATTTG
AAGATGCTCAGGAGCACATTTACAAACTGATGAAAAGTGATTCATACCCACGTTTTATAAGATCCAGTGC
CTATCAGGAGCTTCTACAGGCAAAGAAAAAGGGCAGAAACATCCCTATTTTCCCATGCCATAAAAACTGT
ACACCAACACTGAGGGCCAGCACTAACCTGTTATGAAGATCTATCACACTGGCGGCCGCTCGAGCATGCA
TCTAGAGGGCCCTATTCTATAGTGTCACCTAAATGCTAGAGGATCTTTGTGAAGGAACCTTACTTCTGTG
GTGTGACATAATTGGACAAACTACCTACAGAGATTTAAAGCTCTAAGGTAAATATAAAATTTTTAAGTGT
ATAATGTGTTAAACTACTGATTCTAATTGTTTGTGTATTTTAGATTCCAACCTATGGAACTGATGAATGG
GAGCAGTGGTGGAATGCCTTTAATGAGGAAAACCTGTTTTGCTCAGAAGAAATGCCATCTAGTGATGATG
AGGCTACTGCTGACTCTCAACATTCTACTCCTCCAAAAAAGAAGAGAAAGGTAGAAGACCCCAAGGACTT
TCCTTCAGAATTGCTAAGTTTTTTGAGTCATGCTGTGTTTAGTAATAGAACTCTTGCTTGCTTTGCTATT
TACACCACAAAGGAAAAAGCTGCACTGCTATACAAGAAAATTATGGAAAAATATTTGATGTATAGTGCCT
TGACTAGAGATCATAATCAGCCATACCACATTTGTAGAGGTTTTACTTGCTTTAAAAAACCTCCCACACC
TCCCCCTGAACCTGAAACATAAAATGAATGCAATTGTTGTTGTTAACTTGTTTATTGCAGCTTATAATGG
TTACAAATAAAGCAATAGCATCACAAATTTCACAAATAAAGCATTTTTTTCACTGCATTCTAGTTGTGGT
TTGTCCAAACTCATCAATGTATCTTATCATGTCTGGATCATCCCGCCATGGTATCAACGCCATATTTCTA
TTTACAGTAGGGACCTCTTCGTTGTGTAGGTACCGCTGTATTCCTAGGGAAATAGTAGAGGCACCTTGAA
CTGTCTGCATCAGCCATATAGCCCCCGCTGTTCGACTTACAAACACAGGCACAGTACTGACAAACCCATA
CACCTCCTCTGAAATACCCATAGTTGCTAGGGCTGTCTCCGAACTCATTACACCCTCCAAAGTCAGAGCT
GTAATTTCGCCATCAAGGGCAGCGAGGGCTTCTCCAGATAAAATAGCTTCTGCCGAGAGTCCCGTAAGGG
TAGACACTTCAGCTAATCCCTCGATGAGGTCTACTAGAATAGTCAGTGCGGCTCCCATTTTGAAAATTCA
CTTACTTGATCAGCTTCAGAAGATGGCGGAGGGCCTCCAACACAGTAATTTTCCTCCCGACTCTTAAAAT
AGAAAATGTCAAGTCAGTTAAGCAGGAAGTGGACTAACTGACGCAGCTGGCCGTGCGACATCCTCTTTTA
ATTAGTTGCTAGGCAACGCCCTCCAGAGGGCGTGTGGTTTTGCAAGAGGAAGCAAAAGCCTCTCCACCCA
GGCCTAGAATGTTTCCACCCAATCATTACTATGACAACAGCTGTTTTTTTTAGTATTAAGCAGAGGCCGG
GGACCCCTGGGCCCGCTTACTCTGGAGAAAAAGAAGAGAGGCATTGTAGAGGCTTCCAGAGGCAACTTGT
CAAAACAGGACTGCTTCTATTTCTGTCACACTGTCTGGCCCTGTCACAAGGTCCAGCACCTCCATACCCC
CTTTAATAAGCAGTTTGGGAACGGGTGCGGGTCTTACTCCGCCCATCCCGCCCCTAACTCCGCCCAGTTC
CGCCCATTCTCCGCCCCATGGCTGACTAATTTTTTTTATTTATGCAGAGGCCGAGGCCGCCTCGGCCTCT
GAGCTATTCCAGAAGTAGTGAGGAGGCTTTTTTGGAGGCCTAGGCTTTTGCAAAAAGCTAATTC
