>Addgene plasmid #55760 | Cer(1-158)-RGS7 | addgene partial sequence | sequence record 119236 | CMV-F 5'-CGCAAATGGGCGGTAGGCGTG-3'
TAGAGAACCCACTGCTTACTGGCTTATCGAAATTAATACGACTCACTATAGGGAGACCCAAGCTTGGTAC
CGAGCTCGGATCCGCCACCATGGTGAGCAAGGGCGAGGAGCTGTTCACCGGGGTGGTGCCCATCCTGGTC
GAGCTGGACGGCGACGTAAACGGCCACAAGTTCAGCGTGTCCGGCGAGGGCGAGGGCGATGCCACCTACG
GCAAGCTGACCCTGAAGTTCATCTGCACCACCGGCAAGCTGCCCGTGCCCTGGCCCACCCTCGTGACCAC
CCTGACCTGGGGCGTGCAGTGCTTCGCCCGCTACCCCGACCACATGAAGCAGCACGACTTCTTCAAGTCC
GCCATGCCCGAAGGCTACGTCCAGGAGCGCACCATCTTCTTCAAGGACGACGGCAACTACAAGACCCGCG
CCGAGGTGAAGTTCGAGGGCGACACCCTGGTGAACCGCATCGAGCTGAAGGGCATCGACTTCAAGGAGGA
CGGCAACATCCTGGGGCACAAGCTGGAGTACAACGCCATCAGCGACAACGTCTATATCACCGCCGACAAG
CAGAGATCCATCGCAACCATGGCCCAGGGGAATAATTATGGGCAGACCAGCAACGGGGTGGCCGATGAAT
CACCCAACATGCTGGTGTACAGAAAGATGGAAGACGTCATAGCACGGATGCAAGATGAAAAAAATGGAAT
TCCTATTCGTACGGTCAAAAGCTTTCTTTCCAAGATACCTAGCGTCTTCTCTGGTTCAGACATTGTTCA
