>Addgene plasmid #55760 | Cer(1-158)-RGS7 | addgene partial sequence | sequence record 119237 | SP6 5'-ATTTAGGTGACACTATAG-3'
TGTGATAGATCTTCATAACAGGTTAGTGCTGGCCCTCAGTGTTGGTGTACAGTTTTTATGGCATGGGAAA
ATAGGGATGTTTCTGCCCTTTTTCTTTGCCTGTAGAAGCTCCTGATAGGCACTGGATCTTATAAAACGTG
GGTATGAATCACTTTTCATCAGTTTGTAAATGTGCTCCTGAGCATCTTCAAATGTGTATCGTCCAGGTTC
CTTCACGTTCTGTGTGGTTTTGTCATAACTCTTGGAATCCAAGTTAATAGCACTGGGGGCTCCGGGAGCC
AGAAACTCTTGCCATATTTCCTGAACTCTTGAGGGTACTTCTTTAATAGGCCTCTTTTTCAGGTCCTCCA
CTGCCAGCCAGAATCTTAAATTTTCCGAGCTGAATTCTGACTCTAGAAATTTAAGGAACTGTTCTCTCCC
AACTGGGTCTTTCAATGCCTCGTCCATGCCAAAACCCCATCGTTTTACCCTCTGCTGGCTCGGTTCTTTG
CTTGCCTCAAGTTCCCAGAAAGTGGTGTCATCGGACAGCCATGGGTTAGAAGGGTCAGGTGGCAAAAGAA
ACGGGTCGTATTCTAAATACTGTTCCGTGTAACTTAGTAGACTGTCAGCGACTTTTGACATTTTTAACCG
ATGTCTATCTAACTGTATTTGCCAATATTTTATCTGTTGTTGTAACTCATCTTCTGTTGGAGGTTTAGTT
TCTGGTGTGGGTGTGTGGGTAGGACTGTGACTTCTAATATCATTTTGTAAACCATAGACAGACTTCCGTG
TTTTGTGGG
